>Addgene plasmid #57309 | Dronpa-Zyxin-6 | depositor partial sequence | sequence record 88447 | insert sequence
AGATCCGCTAGCGCTACCGGACTCAGATCTCGAGCTCAAGCTTCGAATTCCATGGCGGCCCCCCGCCCGT
CTCCCGCGATCCCCGTTTCGGTCTCGGCTCCGGCTTTTTACGCCCCGCAGAAGAAGTTCGGCCCTGTGGT
GGCCCCAAAGCCCAAAGTGAATCCCTTCCGGCCCAGGGACAGCGAGCCTCCCCCGGCACCCGGGGCCCAG
CGCGCACAGATGGGCCGGGTGGGCGATATTCCCCCGCCGCCCCCGGAAGACTTTCCCCTGCCTCCACCTC
CCCTTGCTGGGGATGGCGACGATGCAGAGGGTGCTCTGGGAGGTGCCTTCCCGCCGCCCCCTCCCCCGAT
CGAGGAATCATTTCCCCCTGCGCCTCTGGAGGAGGAGATCTTCCCTTCCCCGCCGCCTCCTCCGGAGGAG
GAGGGAGGGCCTGAGGCCCCCATACCGCCCCCACCACAGCCCAGGGAGAAGGTGAGCAGTATTGATTTGG
AGATCGACTCTCTGTCCTCACTGCTGGATGACATGACCAAGAATGATCCTTTCAAAGCCCGGGTGTCATC
TGGATATGTGCCCCCACCAGTGGCCACTCCATTCAGTTCCAAGTCCAGTACCAAGCCTGCAGCCGGGGGC
ACAGCACCCCTGCCTCCTTGGAAGTCCCCTTCCAGCTCCCAGCCTCTGCCCCAGGTTCCGGCTCCGGCTC
AGAGCCAGACACAGTTCCATGTTCAGCCCCAGCCCCAGCCCAAGCCTCAGGTCCAACTCCATGTCCAGTC
CCAGACCCAGCCTGTGTCTTTGGCTAACACCCAGCCCCGAGGGCCCCCAGCCTCATCTCCGGCTCCAGCC
CCTAAGTTTTCTCCAGTGACTCCTAAGTTTACTCCTGTGGCTTCCAAGTTCAGTCCTGGAGCCCCAGGTG
GATCTGGGTCACAACCAAATCAAAAATTGGGGCACCCCGAAGCTCTTTCTGCTGGCACAGGCTCCCCTCA
ACCTCCCAGCTTCACCTATGCCCAGCAGAGGGAGAAGCCCCGAGTGCAGGAGAAGCAGCACCCCGTGCCC
CCACCGGCTCAGAACCAAAACCAGGTGCGCTCCCCTGGGGCCCCAGGGCCCCTGACTCTGAAGGAGGTGG
AGGAGCTGGAGCAGCTGACCCAGCAGCTAATGCAGGACATGGAGCATCCTCAGAGGCAGAATGTGGCTGT
CAACGAACTCTGCGGCCGATGCCATCAACCCCTGGCCCGGGCGCAGCCAGCCGTCCGCGCTCTAGGGCAG
CTGTTCCACATCGCCTGCTTCACCTGCCACCAGTGTGCGCAGCAGCTCCAGGGCCAGCAGTTCTACAGTC
TGGAGGGGGCGCCGTACTGCGAGGGCTGTTACACTGACACCCTGGAGAAGTGTAACACCTGCGGGGAGCC
CATCACTGACCGCATGCTGAGGGCCACGGGCAAGGCCTATCACCCGCACTGCTTCACCTGTGTGGTCTGC
GCCCGCCCCCTGGAGGGCACCTCCTTCATCGTGGACCAGGCCAACCGGCCCCACTGTGTCCCCGACTACC
ACAAGCAGTACGCCCCGAGGTGCTCCGTCTGCTCTGAGCCCATCATGCCTGAGCCTGGCCGAGATGAGAC
TGTGCGAGTGGTCGCCCTGGACAAGAACTTCCACATGAAGTGTTACAAGTGTGAGGACTGCGGGAAGCCC
CTGTCGATTGAGGCAGATGACAATGGCTGCTTCCCCCTGGACGGTCACGTGCTCTGTCGGAAGTGCCACA
CTGCTAGAGCCCAGACGGATCCACCGGTCGCCACCATGGTGAGTGTGATTAAACCAGACATGAAGATCAA
GCTGCGTATGGAAGGCGCTGTAAATGGACACCCGTTCGCGATTGAAGGAGTTGGCCTTGGGAAGCCTTTC
GAGGGAAAACAGAGTATGGACCTTAAAGTCAAAGAAGGCGGACCTCTGCCTTTCGCCTATGACATCTTGA
CAACTGTGTTCTGTTACGGCAACAGGGTATTCGCCAAATACCCAGAAAATATAGTAGACTATTTCAAGCA
GTCGTTTCCTGAGGGCTACTCTTGGGAACGAAGCATGAATTACGAAGACGGGGGCATTTGTAACGCGACA
AACGACATAACCCTGGATGGTGACTGTTATATCTATGAAATTCGATTTGATGGTGTGAACTTTCCTGCCA
ATGGTCCAGTTATGCAGAAGAGGACTGTGAAATGGGAGCCATCCACTGAGAAATTGTATGTGCGTGATGG
AGTGCTGAAGGGTGATGTTAACATGGCTCTGTCGCTTGAAGGAGGTGGCCATTACCGATGTGACTTCAAA
ACTACTTATAAAGCTAAGAAGGTTGTCCAGTTGCCAGACTATCACTTTGTGGACCACCACATTGAGATTA
AAAGCCACGACAAAGATTACAGTAATGTTAATCTGCATGAGCACGCCGAAGCGCATTCTGAGCTGCCGAG
GCAGGCCAAGTAATGATAGGCGGCCGCGACTCTAG
