>Addgene plasmid #57309 | Dronpa-Zyxin-6 | addgene partial sequence | sequence record 106184 | CMV-F 5'-CGCAAATGGGCGGTAGGCGTG-3'
GCAGAGCTGGTTTAGTGACCGTCAGATCCGCTAGCGCTACCGGACTCAGATCTCGAGCTCAAGCTTCGAA
TTCCATGGCGGCCCCCCGCCCGTCTCCCGCGATCCCCGTTTCGGTCTCGGCTCCGGCTTTTTACGCCCCG
CAGAAGAAGTTCGGCCCTGTGGTGGCCCCAAAGCCCAAAGTGAATCCCTTCCGGCCCAGGGACAGCGAGC
CTCCCCCGGCACCCGGGGCCCAGCGCGCACAGATGGGCCGGGTGGGCGATATTCCCCCGCCGCCCCCGGA
AGACTTTCCCCTGCCTCCACCTCCCCTTGCTGGGGATGGCGACGATGCAGAGGGTGCTCTGGGAGGTGCC
TTCCCGCCGCCCCCTCCCCCGATCGAGGAATCATTTCCCCCTGCGCCTCTGGAGGAGGAGATCTTCCCTT
CCCCGCCGCCTCCTCCGGAGGAGGAGGGAGGGCCTGAGGCCCCCATACCGCCCCCACCACAGCCCAGGGA
GAAGGTGAGCAGTATTGATTTGGAGATCGACTCTCTGTCCTCACTGCTGGATGACATGACCAAGAATGAT
CCTTTCAAAGCCCGGGTGTCATCTGGATATGTGCCCCCACCAGTGGCCACTCCATTCAGTTCCAAGTCCA
GTACCAAGCCTGCAGCCGGGGGCACAGCACCCCTGCCTCCTTGGAAGTCCCCTTCCAGCTCCCAGCCTCT
GCCCCAGGTTCCGGCTCCGGCTCAGAGCCAGACACAGTTCCATGTTCAGCCCCAGCCCCAGCCCAAGCCT
CAGGTCCAACTCCATGTCCAGTCCCAGACCCAGCCTGTGTCTTTGGCTAACACCCAGCCCCGA
