[The description below was written by a language model from this plasmid's Addgene catalogue record.]
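Description:
Dronpa-Zyxin-6 is a mammalian expression plasmid that produces human zyxin (ZYX) fused to the fluorescent protein Dronpa, for use as a focal adhesion marker in live or fixed cells. It is built on a Dronpa fluorescent-protein backbone of about 4.75 kb without the insert. The plasmid is maintained at high copy number in E. coli under kanamycin selection and carries a neomycin resistance marker, so stably transfected mammalian cells can be selected with G418. The record does not list the origin of replication or other backbone features, and no feature table is provided.

The fusion is transcribed from the CMV immediate-early promoter, which gives strong constitutive expression in most mammalian cell lines. The listed 3′ sequencing primer points to an SV40 polyadenylation signal downstream of the coding region. Zyxin is a LIM-domain protein that concentrates at focal adhesions and along actin stress fibres, so the fusion directs Dronpa fluorescence to these structures. Dronpa is a green fluorescent protein, recorded here with excitation at 503 nm and emission at 518 nm. It is generally known for reversible photoswitching, which makes it useful for protein tracking and super-resolution imaging, although the record itself states only the localization and spectral properties. The relative orientation of tag and insert, the meaning of the "6" in the name and the cloning method are not stated. The depositor notes that the zyxin sequence carries S11P and G42R substitutions relative to the reference transcript, and these are not expected to affect function.
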