Addgene plasmid #57309: Dronpa-Zyxin-6
Purpose: Localization: Focal Adhesions, Excitation: 503, Emission: 518
Depositing lab: Michael Davidson. Depositing organization: Florida State University, Tallahassee.
Backbone
  Vector backbone: Dronpa
  Backbone size w/o insert (bp): 4750
  Vector type: Mammalian Expression
  Selectable markers: Neomycin (select with G418)
Growth in bacteria
  Bacterial resistance: Kanamycin, 50 μg/mL
  Growth temperature: 37°C
  Growth strain: DH5alpha
  Copy number: High Copy
Gene/Insert
  Gene/Insert name: Zyxin (alt name: NM_003461)
  Species: H. sapiens (human)
  Entrez Gene: ZYX (a.k.a. ESP-2, HED-2)
  Promoter: CMV
  Tag / fusion protein: Dronpa
  Cloning method: Unknown
  Sequencing primers: 5′ CMV-F; 3′ SV40pA-R
Terms and licenses: Academic/Nonprofit Terms; Industry Terms
Depositor comments: Excitation = 503; Emission = 518 S11P and G42R mutations in human zyxin compared to reference sequence (NM_003461). These mutations should not affect function.
How to cite: Dronpa-Zyxin-6 was a gift from Michael Davidson (Addgene plasmid # 57309 ; http://n2t.net/addgene:57309 ; RRID:Addgene_57309)
